>Addgene plasmid #248129 | pFUW-SNAP25B-R59P | addgene full sequence | sequence record 493393 | Addgene NGS Result
TCGACGGATCGGGAGATCTCCCGATCCCCTATGGTGCACTCTCAGTACAATCTGCTCTGATGCCGCATAG
TTAAGCCAGTATCTGCTCCCTGCTTGTGTGTTGGAGGTCGCTGAGTAGTGCGCGAGCAAAATTTAAGCTA
CAACAAGGCAAGGCTTGACCGACAATTGCATGAAGAATCTGCTTAGGGTTAGGCGTTTTGCGCTGCTTCG
CGATGTACGGGCCAGATATACGCGTTGACATTGATTATTGACTAGTTATTAATAGTAATCAATTACGGGG
TCATTAGTTCATAGCCCATATATGGAGTTCCGCGTTACATAACTTACGGTAAATGGCCCGCCTGGCTGAC
CGCCCAACGACCCCCGCCCATTGACGTCAATAATGACGTATGTTCCCATAGTAACGCCAATAGGGACTTT
CCATTGACGTCAATGGGTGGAGTATTTACGGTAAACTGCCCACTTGGCAGTACATCAAGTGTATCATATG
CCAAGTACGCCCCCTATTGACGTCAATGACGGTAAATGGCCCGCCTGGCATTATGCCCAGTACATGACCT
TATGGGACTTTCCTACTTGGCAGTACATCTACGTATTAGTCATCGCTATTACCATGGTGATGCGGTTTTG
GCAGTACATCAATGGGCGTGGATAGCGGTTTGACTCACGGGGATTTCCAAGTCTCCACCCCATTGACGTC
AATGGGAGTTTGTTTTGGCACCAAAATCAACGGGACTTTCCAAAATGTCGTAACAACTCCGCCCCATTGA
CGCAAATGGGCGGTAGGCGTGTACGGTGGGAGGTCTATATAAGCAGCGCGTTTTGCCTGTACTGGGTCTC
TCTGGTTAGACCAGATCTGAGCCTGGGAGCTCTCTGGCTAACTAGGGAACCCACTGCTTAAGCCTCAATA
AAGCTTGCCTTGAGTGCTTCAAGTAGTGTGTGCCCGTCTGTTGTGTGACTCTGGTAACTAGAGATCCCTC
AGACCCTTTTAGTCAGTGTGGAAAATCTCTAGCAGTGGCGCCCGAACAGGGACTTGAAAGCGAAAGGGAA
ACCAGAGGAGCTCTCTCGACGCAGGACTCGGCTTGCTGAAGCGCGCACGGCAAGAGGCGAGGGGCGGCGA
CTGGTGAGTACGCCAAAAATTTTGACTAGCGGAGGCTAGAAGGAGAGAGATGGGTGCGAGAGCGTCAGTA
TTAAGCGGGGGAGAATTAGATCGCGATGGGAAAAAATTCGGTTAAGGCCAGGGGGAAAGAAAAAATATAA
ATTAAAACATATAGTATGGGCAAGCAGGGAGCTAGAACGATTCGCAGTTAATCCTGGCCTGTTAGAAACA
TCAGAAGGCTGTAGACAAATACTGGGACAGCTACAACCATCCCTTCAGACAGGATCAGAAGAACTTAGAT
CATTATATAATACAGTAGCAACCCTCTATTGTGTGCATCAAAGGATAGAGATAAAAGACACCAAGGAAGC
TTTAGACAAGATAGAGGAAGAGCAAAACAAAAGTAAGACCACCGCACAGCAAGCGGCCGCTGATCTTCAG
ACCTGGAGGAGGAGATATGAGGGACAATTGGAGAAGTGAATTATATAAATATAAAGTAGTAAAAATTGAA
CCATTAGGAGTAGCACCCACCAAGGCAAAGAGAAGAGTGGTGCAGAGAGAAAAAAGAGCAGTGGGAATAG
GAGCTTTGTTCCTTGGGTTCTTGGGAGCAGCAGGAAGCACTATGGGCGCAGCGTCAATGACGCTGACGGT
ACAGGCCAGACAATTATTGTCTGGTATAGTGCAGCAGCAGAACAATTTGCTGAGGGCTATTGAGGCGCAA
CAGCATCTGTTGCAACTCACAGTCTGGGGCATCAAGCAGCTCCAGGCAAGAATCCTGGCTGTGGAAAGAT
ACCTAAAGGATCAACAGCTCCTGGGGATTTGGGGTTGCTCTGGAAAACTCATTTGCACCACTGCTGTGCC
TTGGAATGCTAGTTGGAGTAATAAATCTCTGGAACAGATTTGGAATCACACGACCTGGATGGAGTGGGAC
AGAGAAATTAACAATTACACAAGCTTAATACACTCCTTAATTGAAGAATCGCAAAACCAGCAAGAAAAGA
ATGAACAAGAATTATTGGAATTAGATAAATGGGCAAGTTTGTGGAATTGGTTTAACATAACAAATTGGCT
GTGGTATATAAAATTATTCATAATGATAGTAGGAGGCTTGGTAGGTTTAAGAATAGTTTTTGCTGTACTT
TCTATAGTGAATAGAGTTAGGCAGGGATATTCACCATTATCGTTTCAGACCCACCTCCCAACCCCGAGGG
GACCCGACAGGCCCGAAGGAATAGAAGAAGAAGGTGGAGAGAGAGACAGAGACAGATCCATTCGATTAGT
GAACGGATCGGCACTGCGTGCGCCAATTCTGCAGACAAATGGCAGTATTCATCCACAATTTTAAAAGAAA
AGGGGGGATTGGGGGGTACAGTGCAGGGGAAAGAATAGTAGACATAATAGCAACAGACATACAAACTAAA
GAATTACAAAAACAAATTACAAAAATTCAAAATTTTCGGGTTTATTACAGGGACAGCAGAGATCCAGTTT
GGTTAATTAACCCGTGTCGGCTCCAGATCTGGCCTCCGCGCCGGGTTTTGGCGCCTCCCGCGGGCGCCCC
CCTCCTCACGGCGAGCGCTGCCACGTCAGACGAAGGGCGCAGCGAGCGTCCTGATCCTTCCGCCCGGACG
CTCAGGACAGCGGCCCGCTGCTCATAAGACTCGGCCTTAGAACCCCAGTATCAGCAGAAGGACATTTTAG
GACGGGACTTGGGTGACTCTAGGGCACTGGTTTTCTTTCCAGAGAGCGGAACAGGCGAGGAAAAGTAGTC
CCTTCTCGGCGATTCTGCGGAGGGATCTCCGTGGGGCGGTGAACGCCGATGATTATATAAGGACGCGCCG
GGTGTGGCACAGCTAGTTCCGTCGCAGCCGGGATTTGGGTCGCGGTTCTTGTTTGTGGATCGCTGTGATC
GTCACTTGGTGAGTAGCGGGCTGCTGGGCTGGCCGGGGCTTTCGTGGCCGCCGGGCCGCTCGGTGGGACG
GAAGCGTGTGGAGAGACCGCCAAGGGCTGTAGTCTGGGTCCGCGAGCAAGGTTGCCCTGAACTGGGGGTT
GGGGGGAGCGCAGCAAAATGGCGGCTGTTCCCGAGTCTTGAATGGAAGACGCTTGTGAGGCGGGCTGTGA
GGTCGTTGAAACAAGGTGGGGGGCATGGTGGGCGGCAAGAACCCAAGGTCTTGAGGCCTTCGCTAATGCG
GGAAAGCTCTTATTCGGGTGAGATGGGCTGGGGCACCATCTGGGGACCCTGACGTGAAGTTTGTCACTGA
CTGGAGAACTCGGTTTGTCGTCTGTTGCGGGGGCGGCAGTTATGGCGGTGCCGTTGGGCAGTGCACCCGT
ACCTTTGGGAGCGCGCGCCCTCGTCGTGTCGTGACGTCACCCGTTCTGTTGGCTTATAATGCAGGGTGGG
GCCACCTGCCGGTAGGTGTGCGGTAGGCTTTTCTCCGTCGCAGGACGCAGGGTTCGGGCCTAGGGTAGGC
TCTCCTGAATCGACAGGCGCCGGACCTCTGGTGAGGGGAGGGATAAGTGAGGCGTCAGTTTCTTTGGTCG
GTTTTATGTACCTATCTTCTTAAGTAGCTGAAGCTCCGGTTTTGAACTATGCGCTCGGGGTTGGCGAGTG
TGTTTTGTGAAGTTTTTTAGGCACCTTTTGAAATGTAATCATTTGGGTCAATATGTAATTTTCAGTGTTA
GACTAGTAAATTGTCCGCTAAATTCTGGCCGTTTTTGGCTTTTTTGTTAGACGAAGCTTGGGCTGCAGGT
CGACTCTAGAGGATCGAATTCATGGCCGAGGACGCAGACATGCGCAATGAGCTGGAGGAGATGCAGCGAA
GGGCTGACCAGTTGGCTGATGAGTCGCTGGAAAGCACCCGTCGTATGCTGCAACTGGTTGAAGAGAGTAA
AGATGCTGGTATCAGGACTTTGGTTATGTTGGATGAACAAGGAGAACAACTGGAACCCATTGAGGAAGGG
ATGGACCAAATCAATAAGGACATGAAAGAAGCAGAAAAGAATTTGACGGACCTAGGAAAATTCTGCGGGC
TTTGTGTGTGTCCCTGTAACAAGCTTAAATCAAGTGATGCTTACAAAAAAGCCTGGGGCAATAATCAGGA
CGGAGTGGTGGCCAGCCAGCCTGCTCGTGTAGTGGACGAACGGGAGCAGATGGCCATCAGTGGCGGCTTC
ATCCGCAGGGTAACAAATGATGCCCGAGAAAATGAAATGGATGAAAACCTAGAGCAGGTGAGCGGCATCA
TCGGGAACCTCCGTCACATGGCCCTGGATATGGGCAATGAGATCGATACACAGAATCGCCAGATCGACAG
GATCATGGAGAAGGCTGATTCCAACAAAACCAGAATTGATGAGGCCAACCAACGTGCAACAAAGATGCTG
GGAAGTGGTTAAGGATCCGTTAACAATTCGATATCAAGCTTATCGATAATCAACCTCTGGATTACAAAAT
TTGTGAAAGATTGACTGGTATTCTTAACTATGTTGCTCCTTTTACGCTATGTGGATACGCTGCTTTAATG
CCTTTGTATCATGCTATTGCTTCCCGTATGGCTTTCATTTTCTCCTCCTTGTATAAATCCTGGTTGCTGT
CTCTTTATGAGGAGTTGTGGCCCGTTGTCAGGCAACGTGGCGTGGTGTGCACTGTGTTTGCTGACGCAAC
CCCCACTGGTTGGGGCATTGCCACCACCTGTCAGCTCCTTTCCGGGACTTTCGCTTTCCCCCTCCCTATT
GCCACGGCGGAACTCATCGCCGCCTGCCTTGCCCGCTGCTGGACAGGGGCTCGGCTGTTGGGCACTGACA
ATTCCGTGGTGTTGTCGGGGAAATCATCGTCCTTTCCTTGGCTGCTCGCCTGTGTTGCCACCTGGATTCT
GCGCGGGACGTCCTTCTGCTACGTCCCTTCGGCCCTCAATCCAGCGGACCTTCCTTCCCGCGGCCTGCTG
CCGGCTCTGCGGCCTCTTCCGCGTCTTCGCCTTCGCCCTCAGACGAGTCGGATCTCCCTTTGGGCCGCCT
CCCCGCATCGATACCGTCGACCTCGAGACCTAGAAAAACATGGAGCAATCACAAGTAGCAATACAGCAGC
TACCAATGCTGATTGTGCCTGGCTAGAAGCACAAGAGGAGGAGGAGGTGGGTTTTCCAGTCACACCTCAG
GTACCTTTAAGACCAATGACTTACAAGGCAGCTGTAGATCTTAGCCACTTTTTAAAAGAAAAGGGGGGAC
TGGAAGGGCTAATTCACTCCCAACGAAGACAAGATATCCTTGATCTGTGGATCTACCACACACAAGGCTA
CTTCCCTGATTGGCAGAACTACACACCAGGGCCAGGGATCAGATATCCACTGACCTTTGGATGGTGCTAC
AAGCTAGTACCAGTTGAGCAAGAGAAGGTAGAAGAAGCCAATGAAGGAGAGAACACCCGCTTGTTACACC
CTGTGAGCCTGCATGGGATGGATGACCCGGAGAGAGAAGTATTAGAGTGGAGGTTTGACAGCCGCCTAGC
ATTTCATCACATGGCCCGAGAGCTGCATCCGGACTGTACTGGGTCTCTCTGGTTAGACCAGATCTGAGCC
TGGGAGCTCTCTGGCTAACTAGGGAACCCACTGCTTAAGCCTCAATAAAGCTTGCCTTGAGTGCTTCAAG
TAGTGTGTGCCCGTCTGTTGTGTGACTCTGGTAACTAGAGATCCCTCAGACCCTTTTAGTCAGTGTGGAA
AATCTCTAGCAGGGCCCGTTTAAACCCGCTGATCAGCCTCGACTGTGCCTTCTAGTTGCCAGCCATCTGT
TGTTTGCCCCTCCCCCGTGCCTTCCTTGACCCTGGAAGGTGCCACTCCCACTGTCCTTTCCTAATAAAAT
GAGGAAATTGCATCGCATTGTCTGAGTAGGTGTCATTCTATTCTGGGGGGTGGGGTGGGGCAGGACAGCA
AGGGGGAGGATTGGGAAGACAATAGCAGGCATGCTGGGGATGCGGTGGGCTCTATGGCTTCTGAGGCGGA
AAGAACCAGCTGGGGCTCTAGGGGGTATCCCC
[124 nt withheld, positions 6123-6246]
C
[91 nt withheld, positions 6248-6338]
A
[49 nt withheld, positions 6340-6388]
CCTTTGACGTTGGAGTCCACGTTCTTT
[37 nt withheld, positions 6416-6452]
ACCCTATCTCGGTCTATTCTTTTGATTTATAAGGGATTTTGCCGATTTCGGCCTATTGGTTAAAAAATGA
GCTGATTTAACAAAAATTTAACGCGAATTAATTCTGTGGAATGTGTGTCAGTTAGGGTGTGGAAAGTCCC
CAGGCTCCCCAGCAGGCAGAAGTATGCAAAGCATGCATCTCAATTAGTCAGCAACCAGGTGTGGAAAGTC
CCCAGGCTCCCCAGCAGGCAGAAGTATGCAAAGCATGCATCTCAATTAGTCAGCAACCATAGTCCCGCCC
CTAACTCCGCCCATCCCGCCCCTAACTCCGCCCAGTTCCGCCCATTCTCCGCCCCATGGCTGACTAATTT
TTTTTATTTATGCAGAGGCCGAGGCCGCCTCTGCCTCTGAGCTATTCCAGAAGTAGTGAGGAGGCTTTTT
TGGAGGCCTAGGCTTTTGCAAAAAGCTCCCGGGAGCTTGTATATCCATTTTCGGATCTGATCAGCACGTG
TTGACAATTAATCATCGGCATAGTATATCGGCATAGTATAATACGACAAGGTGAGGAACTAAACCATGGC
CAAGTTGACCAGTGCCGTTCCGGTGCTCACCGCGCGCGACGTCGCCGGAGCGGTCGAGTTCTGGACCGAC
CGGCTCGGGTTCTCCCGGGACTTCGTGGAGGACGACTTCGCCGGTGTGGTCCGGGACGACGTGACCCTGT
TCATCAGCGCGGTCCAGGACCAGGTGGTGCCGGACAACACCCTGGCCTGGGTGTGGGTGCGCGGCCTGGA
CGAGCTGTACGCCGAGTGGTCGGAGGTCGTGTCCACGAACTTCCGGGACGCCTCCGGGCCGGCCATGACC
GAGATCGGCGAGCAGCCGTGGGGGCGGGAGTTCGCCCTGCGCGACCCGGCCGGCAACTGCGTGCACTTCG
TGGCCGAGGAGCAGGACTGACACGTGCTACGAGATTTCGATTCCACCGCCGCCTTCTATGAAAGGTTGGG
CTTCGGAATCGTTTTCCGGGACGCCGGCTGGATGATCCTCCAGCGCGGGGATCTCATGCTGGAGTTCTTC
GCCCACCCCAACTTGTTTATTGCAGCTTATAATGGTTACAAATAAAGCAATAGCATCACAAATTTCACAA
ATAAAGCATTTTTTTCACTGCATTCTAGTTGTGGTTTGTCCAAACTCATCAATGTATCTTATCATGTCTG
TATACCGTCGACCTCTAGCTAGAGCTTGGCGTAATCATGGTCATAGCTGTTTCCTGTGTGAAATTGTTAT
CCGCTCACAATTCCACACAACATACGAGCCGGAAGCATAAAGTGTAAAGCCTGGGGTGCCTAATGAGTGA
GCTAACTCACATTAATTGCGTTGCGCTCACTGCCCGCTTTCCAGTCGGGAAACCTGTCGTGCCAGCTGCA
TTAATGAATCGGCCAACGCGCGGGGAGAGGCGGTTTGCGTATTGGGCGCTCTTCCGCTTCCTCGCTCACT
GACTCGCTGCGCTCGGTCGTTCGGCTGCGGCGAGCGGTATCAGCTCACTCAAAGGCGGTAATACGGTTAT
CCACAGAATCAGGGGATAACGCAGGAAAGAACATGTGAGCAAAAGGCCAGCAAAAGGCCAGGAACCGTAA
AAAGGCCGCGTTGCTGGCGTTTTTCCATAGGCTCCGCCCCCCTGACGAGCATCACAAAAATCGACGCTCA
AGTCAGAGGTGGCGAAACCCGACAGGACTATAAAGATACCAGGCGTTTCCCCCTGGAAGCTCCCTCGTGC
GCTCTCCTGTTCCGACCCTGCCGCTTACCGGATACCTGTCCGCCTTTCTCCCTTCGGGAAGCGTGGCGCT
TTCTCATAGCTCACGCTGTAGGTATCTCAGTTCGGTGTAGGTCGTTCGCTCCAAGCTGGGCTGTGTGCAC
GAACCCCCCGTTCAGCCCGACCGCTGCGCCTTATCCGGTAACTATCGTCTTGAGTCCAACCCGGTAAGAC
ACGACTTATCGCCACTGGCAGCAGCCACTGGTAACAGGATTAGCAGAGCGAGGTATGTAGGCGGTGCTAC
AGAGTTCTTGAAGTGGTGGCCTAACTACGGCTACACTAGAAGAACAGTATTTGGTATCTGCGCTCTGCTG
AAGCCAGTTACCTTCGGAAAAAGAGTTGGTAGCTCTTGATCCGGCAAACAAACCACCGCTGGTAGCGGTG
GTTTTTTTGTTTGCAAGCAGCAGATTACGCGCAGAAAAAAAGGATCTCAAGAAGATCCTTTGATCTTTTC
TACGGGGTCTGACGCTCAGTGGAACGAAAACTCACGTTAAGGGATTTTGGTCATGAGATTATCAAAAAGG
ATCTTCACCTAGATCCTTTTAAATTAAAAATGAAGTTTTAAATCAATCTAAAGTATATATGAGTAAACTT
GGTCTGACAGTTACCAATGCTTAATCAGTGAGGCACCTATCTCAGCGATCTGTCTATTTCGTTCATCCAT
AGTTGCCTGACTCCCCGTCGTGTAGATAACTACGATACGGGAGGGCTTACCATCTGGCCCCAGTGCTGCA
ATGATACCGCGAGACCCACGCTCACCGGCTCCAGATTTATCAGCAATAAACCAGCCAGCCGGAAGGGCCG
AGCGCAGAAGTGGTCCTGCAACTTTATCCGCCTCCATCCAGTCTATTAATTGTTGCCGGGAAGCTAGAGT
AAGTAGTTCGCCAGTTAATAGTTTGCGCAACGTTGTTGCCATTGCTACAGGCATCGTGGTGTCACGCTCG
TCGTTTGGTATGGCTTCATTCAGCTCCGGTTCCCAACGATCAAGGCGAGTTACATGATCCCCCATGTTGT
GCAAAAAAGCGGTTAGCTCCTTCGGTCCTCCGATCGTTGTCAGAAGTAAGTTGGCCGCAGTGTTATCACT
CATGGTTATGGCAGCACTGCATAATTCTCTTACTGTCATGCCATCCGTAAGATGCTTTTCTGTGACTGGT
GAGTACTCAACCAAGTCATTCTGAGAATAGTGTATGCGGCGACCGAGTTGCTCTTGCCCGGCGTCAATAC
GGGATAATACCGCGCCACATAGCAGAACTTTAAAAGTGCTCATCATTGGAAAACGTTCTTCGGGGCGAAA
ACTCTCAAGGATCTTACCGCTGTTGAGATCCAGTTCGATGTAACCCACTCGTGCACCCAACTGATCTTCA
GCATCTTTTACTTTCACCAGCGTTTCTGGGTGAGCAAAAACAGGAAGGCAAAATGCCGCAAAAAAGGGAA
TAAGGGCGACACGGAAATGTTGAATACTCATACTCTTCCTTTTTCAATATTATTGAAGCATTTATCAGGG
TTATTGTCTCATGAGCGGATACATATTTGAATGTATTTAGAAAAATAAACAAATAGGGGTTCCGCGCACA
TTTCCCCGAAAAGTGCCACCTGACG
Features (pLannotate 1.2.2; 31 found; start..end, strand, type, name):
     30..82      -  misc_feature   bom (fragment): basis of mobility region from pBR322
    237..616     +  enhancer       CMV enhancer: human cytomegalovirus immediate early enhancer
    617..816     +  promoter       CMV promoter: human cytomegalovirus (CMV) immediate early promoter
    834..1014    +  LTR            5' LTR (truncated): truncated 5' long terminal repeat (LTR) from HIV-1
   1061..1186    +  misc_feature   HIV-1 Ψ: packaging signal of human immunodeficiency virus type 1
   1170..1533    +  CDS            HIV-1 gag (fragment): gag protein from human immunodeficiency virus 1; gag
   1679..1912    +  misc_feature   RRE: The Rev response element (RRE) of HIV-1 allows for Rev-dependent mRNA export from the nucleus to the cytoplasm.
   2289..2389    +  CDS            Rev (fragment): human immunodeficiency virus 1 (HIV-1) Rev protein; rev; enhances nuclear export of unspliced and incompletely spliced viral mRNAs
   2439..2556    +  misc_feature   cPPT/CTS: central polypurine tract and central termination sequence of HIV-1
   2621..3832    +  promoter       UbC promoter: human ubiquitin C promoter
   3843..3865    -  misc_feature   MCS (fragment): pUC18/19 multiple cloning site
   3872..4489    +  CDS            SNAP25: SNP25_BOVIN - Experimental evidence at protein level: Swiss-Prot protein existence level 1. t-SNARE involved in the molecular regulation of neurotransmitter release. May play an important role in the synaptic function of specific neuronal systems. Associates with proteins involved in vesicle docking and membrane fusion. Regulates plasma membrane recycling through its interaction with CENPF. Modulates the gating characteristics of the delayed rectifier voltage-dependent potassium channel KCNB1 in pancreatic beta cells (By similarity). From Bos taurus (Bovine).
   4505..4528    +  misc_feature   MCS (fragment): pBluescript multiple cloning site
   4528..5116    +  misc_feature   WPRE: woodchuck hepatitis virus posttranscriptional regulatory element
   5053..5634    +  CDS            nef (fragment): NEF_HV1H2 - Experimental evidence at protein level: Swiss-Prot protein existence level 1. Extracellular Nef protein targets CD4(+) T-lymphocytes for apoptosis by interacting with CXCR4 surface receptors. From Human immunodeficiency virus type 1 group M subtype B (isolate HXB2) (HIV-1).
   5641..5821    +  LTR            5' LTR (truncated): truncated 5' long terminal repeat (LTR) from HIV-1
   5853..6077    +  polyA_signal   bGH poly(A) signal: bovine growth hormone polyadenylation signal
   6081..6102    +  promoter       SV40 promoter (fragment): SV40 enhancer and early promoter
   6123..6551    +  rep_origin     f1 ori (sequence partly withheld): f1 bacteriophage origin of replication; arrow indicates direction of (+) strand synthesis
   6565..6894    +  promoter       SV40 promoter: SV40 enhancer and early promoter
   6942..6989    +  promoter       EM7 promoter: synthetic bacterial promoter&nbsp
   7008..7382    +  CDS            BleoR: antibiotic-binding protein; Sh ble from Streptoalloteichus hindustanus; confers resistance to bleomycin, phleomycin, and Zeocin™
   7392..7517    +  CDS            ble (fragment): BLE_KLEPN - Experimental evidence at protein level: Swiss-Prot protein existence level 1. Binding protein with a strong affinity to the bleomycin family of antibiotics. Binds to CL990; an antimitotic-antibiotic compound. From Klebsiella pneumoniae.
   7512..7633    +  polyA_signal   SV40 poly(A) signal: SV40 polyadenylation signal
   7706..7722    -  protein_bind   lac operator: The lac repressor binds to the lac operator to inhibit transcription in E. coli. This inhibition can be relieved by adding lactose or isopropyl-β-D-thiogalactopyranoside (IPTG). lac repressor encoded by lacI
   7730..7760    -  promoter       lac promoter: promoter for the E. coli lac operon
   7775..7796    -  protein_bind   CAP binding site: CAP binding activates transcription in the presence of cAMP. E. coli catabolite activator protein
   7809..7901    -  CDS            lacI (fragment): lac repressor; lacI; The lac repressor binds to the lac operator to inhibit transcription in E. coli. This inhibition can be relieved by adding lactose or isopropyl-β-D-thiogalactopyranoside (IPTG).
   8084..8672    -  rep_origin     ori: high-copy-number ColE1/pMB1/pBR322/pUC origin of replication
   8843..9703    -  CDS            AmpR: β-lactamase; bla; confers resistance to ampicillin, carbenicillin, and related antibiotics
   9704..9808    -  promoter       AmpR promoter: bla
