[The description below was written by a language model from this plasmid's Addgene catalogue record and pLannotate feature annotations shown in this document.]
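Description:
pFUW-SNAP25B-R59P is an HIV-1-derived lentiviral transfer plasmid for mammalian expression, built on the pFUW backbone. It is propagated in E. coli through a high-copy ColE1/pUC-type origin with ampicillin resistance (AmpR under its own bla promoter). An f1 origin is also annotated. The backbone additionally carries an SV40 promoter/EM7-driven BleoR cassette with an SV40 poly(A) signal. This cassette lies outside the LTR-flanked region, so it would not be carried into the packaged viral genome.

The viral portion begins with a CMV enhancer/promoter fused to a truncated 5' LTR, which drives transcription of the genomic RNA in packaging cells. It is followed by the Ψ packaging signal with a gag fragment, the Rev response element for Rev-dependent nuclear export, and the cPPT/CTS. The internal expression cassette uses the human ubiquitin C promoter to drive human SNAP25B, cloned between retained EcoRI and BamHI sites. A WPRE downstream of the insert enhances transcript expression, and a truncated 3' LTR and bGH poly(A) signal close the unit. The annotated SNAP25 coding sequence spans about 620 bp, shorter than the 1206 bp insert size listed in the catalogue. The annotation tool matched it to the bovine protein, whereas the record states a human origin.

The insert encodes the t-SNARE SNAP-25 isoform B with the R59P substitution, plus a silent codon change at residue 3 noted by the depositor. No epitope tag or fluorescent reporter is annotated. According to the associated publication title, the construct relates to work on aberrant spontaneous neurotransmission in SNAP25-associated encephalopathies, which is consistent with lentiviral expression of this mutant.
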