Addgene plasmid #248129: pFUW-SNAP25B-R59P
Purpose: Mammalian expression lentiviral vector encoding the Synaptosomal-Associated Protein (SNAP-25) with R59P mutation
Depositing lab: Ege Kavalali. Depositing organization: Vanderbilt University. Publication: Role of Aberrant Spontaneous Neurotransmission in SNAP25-Associated Encephalopathies. Alten B, Zhou Q, Shin OH, Esquivies L, Lin PY, White KI, Sun R, Chung WK, Monteggia LM, Brunger AT, Kavalali ET. Neuron. 2021 Jan 6;109(1):59-72.e5. doi: 10.1016/j.neuron.2020.10.012. Epub 2020 Nov 3. PubMed 33147442.
Backbone
  Vector backbone: pFUW
  Backbone size w/o insert (bp): 9124
  Vector type: Mammalian Expression
Growth in bacteria
  Bacterial resistance: Ampicillin, 100 μg/mL
  Growth temperature: 37°C
  Growth strain: DH5alpha
  Copy number: High Copy
Gene/Insert
  Gene/Insert name: SNAP25B-R59P
  Species: H. sapiens (human)
  Insert size (bp): 1206
  Mutation: R59P
  Entrez Gene: SNAP25 (a.k.a. CMS18, RIC-4, RIC4, SEC9, SNAP, SNAP-25, SUP, bA416N4.2, dJ1068F16.2)
  Promoter: Ubiquitin
  Cloning method: Restriction Enzyme; 5′ cloning site EcoRI (not destroyed); 3′ cloning site BamHI (not destroyed)
  Sequencing primers: 5′ ttgaaatgtaatcatttgggtc; 3′ aggttgattatcgataagcttg
Resource information
  A portion of this plasmid was derived from a plasmid made by: Dr. David Baltimore
Terms and licenses: Academic/Nonprofit Terms; Industry Terms: Not Available to Industry
Depositor comments: Human SNAP25B with a silent mutation at residue #3 GAA for GAG [E]
How to cite: pFUW-SNAP25B-R59P was a gift from Ege Kavalali (Addgene plasmid # 248129 ; http://n2t.net/addgene:248129 ; RRID:Addgene_248129)
