>Addgene plasmid #248129 | pFUW-SNAP25B-R59P | depositor partial sequence | sequence record 489213 | SNAP25B-R59P seq using pFUW 5-sequencing primer
TGTCCGCTAAATTCTGGCCGTTTTTGGCTTTTTTGTTAGACGAAGCTTGGGCTGCAGGTCGACTCTAGAG
GATCGAATTCATGGCCGAGGACGCAGACATGCGCAATGAGCTGGAGGAGATGCAGCGAAGGGCTGACCAG
TTGGCTGATGAGTCGCTGGAAAGCACCCGTCGTATGCTGCAACTGGTTGAAGAGAGTAAAGATGCTGGTA
TCAGGACTTTGGTTATGTTGGATGAACAAGGAGAACAACTGGAACCCATTGAGGAAGGGATGGACCAAAT
CAATAAGGACATGAAAGAAGCAGAAAAGAATTTGACGGACCTAGGAAAATTCTGCGGGCTTTGTGTGTGT
CCCTGTAACAAGCTTAAATCAAGTGATGCTTACAAAAAAGCCTGGGGCAATAATCAGGACGGAGTGGTGG
CCAGCCAGCCTGCTCGTGTAGTGGACGAACGGGAGCAGATGGCCATCAGTGGCGGCTTCATCCGCAGGGT
AACAAATGATGCCCGAGAAAATGAAATGGATGAAAACCTAGAGCAGGTGAGCGGCATCATCGGGAACCTC
CGTCACATGGCCCTGGATATGGGCAATGAGATCGATACACAGAATCGCCAGATCGACAGGATCATGGAGA
AGGCTGATTCCAACAAAACCAGAATTGATGAGGCCAACCAACGTGCAACAAAGATGCTGGGAAGTGGTTA
AGGATCCGTTAACAATTCGATATCAAGCTTATCGATAATCAACCTCTGGATTACAAAATTTGTGAAAGAT
TGACTGGTATTCTTAACTATGTTGCTCCTTTTACGCTATGTGGATACGCTGCTTTAATGCCTTTGTATCA
TGCTATTGCTTCCCGTATGGCTTTCATTTTCTCCTCCTTGTATAAATCCTGG
